Addgene plasmid #80017: pcDNA3.1-alpha4 wt (Hygro)
Purpose: Mammalian expression of human integrin alpha4, Hygro selection
Depositing lab: Chinten James Lim. Publication: The membrane-proximal KXGFFKR motif of alpha-integrin mediates chemoresistance. Liu CC, Leclair P, Yap SQ, Lim CJ. Mol Cell Biol. 2013 Nov;33(21):4334-45. doi: 10.1128/MCB.00580-13. Epub 2013 Sep 3. PubMed 24001772.
Backbone
  Vector backbone: pcDNA3.1
  Vector type: Mammalian Expression
  Selectable markers: Hygromycin
Growth in bacteria
  Bacterial resistance: Ampicillin, 100 μg/mL
  Growth temperature: 37°C
  Growth strain: DH5alpha
  Copy number: High Copy
Gene/Insert
  Gene/Insert name: integrin alpha4 (alt names: integrin subunit alpha 4; ITGA4)
  Species: H. sapiens (human)
  Entrez Gene: ITGA4 (a.k.a. CD49D, IA4)
  Promoter: CMV
  Cloning method: Unknown
  Sequencing primers: 5′ CMV-F; 3′ BGH-Rev
Terms and licenses: Academic/Nonprofit Terms; Industry Terms: Not Available to Industry
How to cite: pcDNA3.1-alpha4 wt (Hygro) was a gift from Chinten James Lim (Addgene plasmid # 80017 ; http://n2t.net/addgene:80017 ; RRID:Addgene_80017)
