[The description below was written by a language model from this plasmid's Addgene catalogue record.]
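Description:
pcDNA3.1-alpha4 wt (Hygro) is a mammalian expression plasmid built on the pcDNA3.1 backbone and carrying the human integrin alpha4 subunit (ITGA4, also known as CD49D). It is maintained in E. coli as a high-copy plasmid under ampicillin selection. In mammalian cells it confers hygromycin resistance, which allows transfected cells to be enriched or stable lines to be established. No feature table accompanies the record, so the origin of replication, the promoter driving the hygromycin marker and any other backbone elements are not itemised. The cloning method used to introduce the insert is also unrecorded.

The ITGA4 coding sequence is expressed from the CMV promoter, a strong constitutive viral promoter widely used for high-level expression in mammalian cells. The listed sequencing primers, one reading from CMV and a reverse one from the BGH region, suggest that the insert lies between the CMV promoter and a bovine growth hormone polyadenylation signal, the usual arrangement in pcDNA3.1 vectors. The "wt" in the name indicates the wild-type form of the subunit, and no epitope tags, fusions or mutations are recorded.

The stated purpose is mammalian expression of human integrin alpha4 with hygromycin selection. The associated publication concerns the membrane-proximal KXGFFKR motif of alpha integrins and its role in chemoresistance. The wild-type construct therefore plausibly serves as a reference for expressing intact alpha4 in such studies, although the record does not describe specific experiments or related variant constructs.
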