>Addgene plasmid #80017 | pcDNA3.1-alpha4 wt (Hygro) | addgene partial sequence | sequence record 152340 | CMV-F 5'-CGCAAATGGGCGGTAGGCGTG-3'
CAGAGCTCTCTGGCTAACTAGAGAACCCACTGCTTACTGGCTTATCGAAATTAATACGACTCACTATAGG
GAGACCCAAGCTGGCTAGCGTTTAAACGGGCCCTCTAGAGATCGAATTCCGGGCCGCTTAGTGTTGAATG
TTCCCCACCGAGAGCGCATGGCTTGGGAAGCGAGGCGCGAACCCGGCCCCCGAAGGGCCGCCGTCCGGGA
GACGGTGATGCTGTTGCTGTGCCTGGGGGTCCCGACCGGCCGCCCCTACAACGTGGACACTGAGAGCGCG
CTGCTTTACCAGGGCCCCCACAACACGCTGTTCGGCTACTCGGTCGTGCTGCACAGCCACGGGGCGAACC
GATGGCTCCTAGTGGGTGCGCCCACTGCCAACTGGCTCGCCAACGCTTCAGTGATCAATCCCGGGGCGAT
TTACAGATGCAGGATCGGAAAGAATCCCGGCCAGACGTGCGAACAGCTCCAGCTGGGTAGCCCTAATGGA
GAACCTTGTGGAAAGACTTGTTTGGAAGAGAGAGACAATCAGTGGTTGGGGGTCACACTTTCCAGACAGC
CAGGAGAAAATGGATCCATCGTGACTTGTGGGCATAGATGGAAAAATATATTTTACATAAAGAATGAAAA
TAAGCTCCCCACTGGTGGTTGCTATGGAGTGCCCCCTGATTTACGAACAGAACTGAGTAAAAGAATAGCT
CCGTGTTATCAAGATTATGTGAAAAAATTTGGAGAAAATTTTGCATCATGTCAAGCTGGAATATCCAGTT
TTTACACAAAGGATTTAATTGTGATGGGGGCCCCAGGATCATCTTACTGGACTGGCTCTCTTTTTGTCTA
CAATATAACTACAAATAAATACAAGGCTTTTTTAGACAAACAAAATCAAGTAAAATTTGGAAGTTATTTA
GGATATTCAGTCGGAGCTGGTCATTTTCGGAGCCAGCATACTACCGAAGTAGTCGGAGGAGCTCCTCAAC
ATGAGCAGATTGGTAAGGCATATATATTCAGCATTGAT
