>Addgene plasmid #80017 | pcDNA3.1-alpha4 wt (Hygro) | addgene partial sequence | sequence record 152341 | BGH-rev 5'-TAGAAGGCACAGTCGAGG-3'
GTACCGAGCTCGGATCCACTAGTCCAGTGTGGTGGAATTCTGCAGATATCCAGCACAGTGGCGGCCGCTC
GAGTCTAGAGATCTTCAAGGGCTTACTTTTCTTGAATAAATTGAATGCTTTAGTGTTTCTCTACCCATTT
AAAAGCTGAGAGATTATCTTTGGCTGTATTATTACCTTTGCAGTTCTTCTATCTCAAAGAGTAATCATTG
CTGAGATTTTCCCCTTGCATGAAGACATAATATGTCACAAGATCATGAGTAAAAGAAGTCCAAACAAAAT
TCATTTTTTCTTGTAAACAGTGTCTTTTAAATTTCTTTACTACAACCTGAGTCTGTTTTCCATTCTCTCA
ATTTGAAAGAAGTCCTTAATCATCATTGCTTTTACTGTTGATATAACTCCAACTGTCTCTTCTGTTTTCT
TCTTGTAGGATAGATTTGTATTGTCTTTTAAAGAAGCCAGCCTTCCACATAACATATGAGATCAACAGAA
GTACAATAAGTCCAAGTAGCAAGCTACTTGAAATAATCACTATGGTGAAATAACGTTTGGGTCTTTGATG
ATGTAGTCCTTCCAGTAGAACATGCGCAACATTCTCATCCTTGTTTAGTTCAATTACTCTTGGATTTGGC
TCTGGAAAACCTGTTGCTCTTATTTCAAACTTGAGTGCTGAAGTCTCATCCATTTCTAAAATGGATGGCC
GGCCTTCCAGTTGGATATGAACACTGGCTTCTTTTCCACTTTCCATTTTCCCAAAATTACACAAGAAATT
TAAACAATGTGGATCAGCTTTTATGCAGTACAATAGCCTCTTATCAGTCTTGGACAAGAACCGGACTATG
CCTTTCAAGGTCTGCATTGCACTCTTTTGCTGCTCTAATGCACACACTCTTTGATAATTTTCAAAGTGGC
ATTCTCCAGTAGTAGTCTGGACATCCAAAATGTTGAACAGCTTATCAGTTTGGGGGCTAAAAGAATTTGG
TACCATTATTTCCACACTAACATTGGGAGCCATACTA
