>Addgene plasmid #80017 | pcDNA3.1-alpha4 wt (Hygro) | addgene partial sequence | sequence record 153615 | Hygro-R 5'-tatccacgccctcctacatc-3'
TCGCCCTCCGAGAGCTGCATCAGGTCGGAGACGCTGTCGAACTTTTCGATCAGAAACTTCTCGACAGACG
TCGCGGTGAGTTCAGGCTTTTTCATCACGTGCTGATCAGATCCGAAAATGGATATACAAGCTCCCGGGAG
CTTTTTGCAAAAGCCTAGGCCTCCAAAAAAGCCTCCTCACTACTTCTGGAATAGCTCAGAGGCAGAGGCG
GCCTCGGCCTCTGCATAAATAAAAAAAATTAGTCAGCCATGGGGCGGAGAATGGGCGGAACTGGGCGGAG
TTAGGGGCGGGATGGGCGGAGTTAGGGGCGGGACTATGGTTGCTGACTAATTGAGATGCATGCTTTGCAT
ACTTCTGCCTGCTGGGGAGCCTGGGGACTTTCCACACCTGGTTGCTGACTAATTGAGATGCATGCTTTGC
ATACTTCTGCCTGCTGGGGAGCCTGGGGACTTTCCACACCCTAACTGACACACATTCCACAGAATTAATT
CGCGTTAAATTTTTGTTAAATCAGCTCATTTTTTAACCAATAGGCCGAAATCGGCAAAATCCCTTATAAA
TCAAAAGAATAGACCGAGATAGGGT
[37 nt withheld, positions 586-622]
AAAGAACGTGGACTCCAACGTCAAAGG
[49 nt withheld, positions 650-698]
T
[91 nt withheld, positions 700-790]
G
[124 nt withheld, positions 792-915]
GGGGATACCCCCTAGAGCCCCAGCTGGTTCTTTCCGCCTCAGAAGCCATAGAGCCCACCGCATCCC
